>Addgene plasmid #219322 | SFFV-DACH1-Brd 399 | addgene full sequence | sequence record 449820 | Addgene NGS Result
ATTTATGCAGAGGCCGAGGCCGCCTCGGCCTCTGAGCTATTCCAGAAGTAGTGAGGAGGCTTTTTTGGAG
GCCTAGGGACGTACCCAATTCGCCCTATAGTGAGTCGTATTACGCGCGCTCACTGGCCGTCGTTTTACAA
CGTCGTGACTGGGAAAACCCTGGCGTTACCCAACTTAATCGCCTTGCAGCACATCCCCCTTTCGCCAGCT
GGCGTAATAGCGAAGAGGCCCGCACCGATCGCCCTTCCCAACAGTTGCGCAGCCTGAATGGCGAATGGG
[124 nt withheld, positions 280-403]
C
[91 nt withheld, positions 405-495]
A
[49 nt withheld, positions 497-545]
CCTTTGACGTTGGAGTCCACGTTCTTT
[37 nt withheld, positions 573-609]
ACCCTATCTCGGTCTATTCTTTTGATTTATAAGGGATTTTGCCGATTTCGGCCTATTGGTTAAAAAATGA
GCTGATTTAACAAAAATTTAACGCGAATTTTAACAAAATATTAACGCTTACAATTTAGGTGGCACTTTTC
GGGGAAATGTGCGCGGAACCCCTATTTGTTTATTTTTCTAAATACATTCAAATATGTATCCGCTCATGAG
ACAATAACCCTGATAAATGCTTCAATAATATTGAAAAAGGAAGAGTATGAGTATTCAACATTTCCGTGTC
GCCCTTATTCCCTTTTTTGCGGCATTTTGCCTTCCTGTTTTTGCTCACCCAGAAACGCTGGTGAAAGTAA
AAGATGCTGAAGATCAGTTGGGTGCACGAGTGGGTTACATCGAACTGGATCTCAACAGCGGTAAGATCCT
TGAGAGTTTTCGCCCCGAAGAACGTTTTCCAATGATGAGCACTTTTAAAGTTCTGCTATGTGGCGCGGTA
TTATCCCGTATTGACGCCGGGCAAGAGCAACTCGGTCGCCGCATACACTATTCTCAGAATGACTTGGTTG
AGTACTCACCAGTCACAGAAAAGCATCTTACGGATGGCATGACAGTAAGAGAATTATGCAGTGCTGCCAT
AACCATGAGTGATAACACTGCGGCCAACTTACTTCTGACAACGATCGGAGGACCGAAGGAGCTAACCGCT
TTTTTGCACAACATGGGGGATCATGTAACTCGCCTTGATCGTTGGGAACCGGAGCTGAATGAAGCCATAC
CAAACGACGAGCGTGACACCACGATGCCTGTAGCAATGGCAACAACGTTGCGCAAACTATTAACTGGCGA
ACTACTTACTCTAGCTTCCCGGCAACAATTAATAGACTGGATGGAGGCGGATAAAGTTGCAGGACCACTT
CTGCGCTCGGCCCTTCCGGCTGGCTGGTTTATTGCTGATAAATCTGGAGCCGGTGAGCGTGGGTCTCGCG
GTATCATTGCAGCACTGGGGCCAGATGGTAAGCCCTCCCGTATCGTAGTTATCTACACGACGGGGAGTCA
GGCAACTATGGATGAACGAAATAGACAGATCGCTGAGATAGGTGCCTCACTGATTAAGCATTGGTAACTG
TCAGACCAAGTTTACTCATATATACTTTAGATTGATTTAAAACTTCATTTTTAATTTAAAAGGATCTAGG
TGAAGATCCTTTTTGATAATCTCATGACCAAAATCCCTTAACGTGAGTTTTCGTTCCACTGAGCGTCAGA
CCCCGTAGAAAAGATCAAAGGATCTTCTTGAGATCCTTTTTTTCTGCGCGTAATCTGCTGCTTGCAAACA
AAAAAACCACCGCTACCAGCGGTGGTTTGTTTGCCGGATCAAGAGCTACCAACTCTTTTTCCGAAGGTAA
CTGGCTTCAGCAGAGCGCAGATACCAAATACTGTTCTTCTAGTGTAGCCGTAGTTAGGCCACCACTTCAA
GAACTCTGTAGCACCGCCTACATACCTCGCTCTGCTAATCCTGTTACCAGTGGCTGCTGCCAGTGGCGAT
AAGTCGTGTCTTACCGGGTTGGACTCAAGACGATAGTTACCGGATAAGGCGCAGCGGTCGGGCTGAACGG
GGGGTTCGTGCACACAGCCCAGCTTGGAGCGAACGACCTACACCGAACTGAGATACCTACAGCGTGAGCT
ATGAGAAAGCGCCACGCTTCCCGAAGGGAGAAAGGCGGACAGGTATCCGGTAAGCGGCAGGGTCGGAACA
GGAGAGCGCACGAGGGAGCTTCCAGGGGGAAACGCCTGGTATCTTTATAGTCCTGTCGGGTTTCGCCACC
TCTGACTTGAGCGTCGATTTTTGTGATGCTCGTCAGGGGGGCGGAGCCTATGGAAAAACGCCAGCAACGC
GGCCTTTTTACGGTTCCTGGCCTTTTGCTGGCCTTTTGCTCACATGTTCTTTCCTGCGTTATCCCCTGAT
TCTGTGGATAACCGTATTACCGCCTTTGAGTGAGCTGATACCGCTCGCCGCAGCCGAACGACCGAGCGCA
GCGAGTCAGTGAGCGAGGAAGCGGAAGAGCGCCCAATACGCAAACCGCCTCTCCCCGCGCGTTGGCCGAT
TCATTAATGCAGCTGGCACGACAGGTTTCCCGACTGGAAAGCGGGCAGTGAGCGCAACGCAATTAATGTG
AGTTAGCTCACTCATTAGGCACCCCAGGCTTTACACTTTATGCTTCCGGCTCGTATGTTGTGTGGAATTG
TGAGCGGATAACAATTTCACACAGGAAACAGCTATGACCATGATTACGCCAAGCGCGCAATTAACCCTCA
CTAAAGGGAACAAAAGCTGGAGCTGCAAGCTTAATGTAGTCTTATGCAATACTCTTGTAGTCTTGCAACA
TGGTAACGATGAGTTAGCAACATGCCTTACAAGGAGAGAAAAAGCACCGTGCATGCCGATTGGTGGAAGT
AAGGTGGTACGATCGTGCCTTATTAGGAAGGCAACAGACGGGTCTGACATGGATTGGACGAACCACTGAA
TTGCCGCATTGCAGAGATATTGTATTTAAGTGCCTAGCTCGATACATAAACGGGTCTCTCTGGTTAGACC
AGATCTGAGCCTGGGAGCTCTCTGGCTAACTAGGGAACCCACTGCTTAAGCCTCAATAAAGCTTGCCTTG
AGTGCTTCAAGTAGTGTGTGCCCGTCTGTTGTGTGACTCTGGTAACTAGAGATCCCTCAGACCCTTTTAG
TCAGTGTGGAAAATCTCTAGCAGTGGCGCCCGAACAGGGACTTGAAAGCGAAAGGGAAACCAGAGGAGCT
CTCTCGACGCAGGACTCGGCTTGCTGAAGCGCGCACGGCAAGAGGCGAGGGGCGGCGACTGGTGAGTACG
CCAAAAATTTTGACTAGCGGAGGCTAGAAGGAGAGAGATGGGTGCGAGAGCGTCAGTATTAAGCGGGGGA
GAATTAGATCGCGATGGGAAAAAATTCGGTTAAGGCCAGGGGGAAAGAAAAAATATAAATTAAAACATAT
AGTATGGGCAAGCAGGGAGCTAGAACGATTCGCAGTTAATCCTGGCCTGTTAGAAACATCAGAAGGCTGT
AGACAAATACTGGGACAGCTACAACCATCCCTTCAGACAGGATCAGAAGAACTTAGATCATTATATAATA
CAGTAGCAACCCTCTATTGTGTGCATCAAAGGATAGAGATAAAAGACACCAAGGAAGCTTTAGACAAGAT
AGAGGAAGAGCAAAACAAAAGTAAGACCACCGCACAGCAAGCGGCCGCTGATCTTCAGACCTGGAGGAGG
AGATATGAGGGACAATTGGAGAAGTGAATTATATAAATATAAAGTAGTAAAAATTGAACCATTAGGAGTA
GCACCCACCAAGGCAAAGAGAAGAGTGGTGCAGAGAGAAAAAAGAGCAGTGGGAATAGGAGCTTTGTTCC
TTGGGTTCTTGGGAGCAGCAGGAAGCACTATGGGCGCAGCGTCAATGACGCTGACGGTACAGGCCAGACA
ATTATTGTCTGGTATAGTGCAGCAGCAGAACAATTTGCTGAGGGCTATTGAGGCGCAACAGCATCTGTTG
CAACTCACAGTCTGGGGCATCAAGCAGCTCCAGGCAAGAATCCTGGCTGTGGAAAGATACCTAAAGGATC
AACAGCTCCTGGGGATTTGGGGTTGCTCTGGAAAACTCATTTGCACCACTGCTGTGCCTTGGAATGCTAG
TTGGAGTAATAAATCTCTGGAACAGATTTGGAATCACACGACCTGGATGGAGTGGGACAGAGAAATTAAC
AATTACACAAGCTTAATACACTCCTTAATTGAAGAATCGCAAAACCAGCAAGAAAAGAATGAACAAGAAT
TATTGGAATTAGATAAATGGGCAAGTTTGTGGAATTGGTTTAACATAACAAATTGGCTGTGGTATATAAA
ATTATTCATAATGATAGTAGGAGGCTTGGTAGGTTTAAGAATAGTTTTTGCTGTACTTTCTATAGTGAAT
AGAGTTAGGCAGGGATATTCACCATTATCGTTTCAGACCCACCTCCCAACCCCGAGGGGACCCGACAGGC
CCGAAGGAATAGAAGAAGAAGGTGGAGAGAGAGACAGAGACAGATCCATTCGATTAGTGAACGGATCTCG
ACGGTATCGGTTAACTTTTAAAAGAAAAGGGGGGATTGGGGGGTACAGTGCAGGGGAAAGAATAGTAGAC
ATAATAGCAACAGACATACAAACTAAAGAATTACAAAAACAAATTACAAAAATTCAAAATTTTATCGATC
ACGAGACTAGCCTCGAGCTGGCTGCAGTAACGCCATTTTGCAAGGCATGGAAAAATACCAAACCAAGAAT
AGAGAAGTTCAGATCAAGGGCGGGTACATGAAAATAGCTAACGTTGGGCCAAACAGGATATCTGCGGTGA
GCAGTTTCGGCCCCGGCCCGGGGCCAAGAACAGATGGTCACCGCAGTTTCGGCCCCGGCCCGAGGCCAAG
AACAGATGGTCCCCAGATATGGCCCAACCCTCAGCAGTTTCTTAAGACCCATCAGATGTTTCCAGGCTCC
CCCAAGGACCTGAAATGACCCTGCGCCTTATTTGAATTAACCAATCAGCCTGCTTCTCGCTTCTGTTCGC
GCGCTTCTGCTTCCCGAGCTCTATAAAAGAGCTCACAACCCCTCACTCGGCGCGCCAGTCCTCCGACAGA
CTGAGTCGGCCGGTCGAATCAAGCTTATCGATACCGTCGACGGATCCGCTAGCCCGCGGTTCGAAAATGA
GTGCAAAATGGTGGATCTGAGGGGGGCCAAAGTGGCTTCCTTCACGGTGGAGGGCTGCGAGCTGATCTGC
CTGCCCCAGGCTTTCGACCTGTTCCTGAAGCACTTGGTGGGGGGCTTGCATACGGTCTACACCAAGCTGA
AGCGGCTGGAGATCACGCCGGTGGTGTGCAATGTGGAACAAGTTCGCATCCTGAGGGGACTGGGCGCCAT
CCAGCCAGGAGTGAACCGCTGCAAACTCATCTCCAGGAAGGACTTCGAGACCCTCTACAATGACTGCACC
AACGCAAGTTCTAGACCTGGAAGGCCTCCTAAGAGGACTCAAAGTGTCACCTCCCCAGAGAACTCTCACA
TCATGCCGCATTCTGTCCCTGGTCTCATGTCTCCTGGGATAATTCCACCAACAGGTCTGACAGCAGCCGC
TGCAGCAGCTGCTGCTGCTACCAATGCAGCTATTGCTGAAGCAATGAAGGTGAAAAAAATCAAATTAGAA
GCCATGAGCAACTATCATGCCAGTAATAACCAACATGGAGCAGACTCTGAAAACGGGGACATGAATTCAA
GTGTCGGACTGGAACTTCCTTTTATGATGATGCCCCACCCTCTAATTCCTGTCAGCCTACCTCCAGCATC
TGTCACCATGGCAATGAGCCAGATGAACCACCTCAGCACCATTGCAAATATGGCAGCAGCAGCACAAGTT
CAGAGTCCCCCATCCAGAGTTGAGACATCAGTTATTAAGGAGCGTGTTCCTGATAGCCCCTCACCTGCCC
CCTCTCTGGAGGAGGGGAGAAGGCCTGGCAGTCACCCATCATCACATCGCAGCAGCAGCGTGTCCAGCTC
CCCTGCTCGGACTGAGAGCTCTTCTGACAGAATCCCGGTCCATCAGAATGGGTTGTCCATGAACCAGATG
CTGATGGGCTTATCACCAAATGTACTTCCTGGGCCCAAAGAGGGAGATTTGGCCGGTCATGACATGGGAC
ATGAGTCAAAAAGGATGCATATTGAAAAAGATGAGACCCCGCTTTCTACACCAACCGCAAGAGACAGCCT
TGACAAACTCTCTCTAACTGGGCATGGACAACCACTGCCTCCAGGTTTTCCATCTCCTTTTCTGTTTCCT
GATGGACTGTCTTCCATCGAGACTCTTCTGACTAACATACAGGGGCTGTTGAAAGTTGCCATAGATAATG
CCAGAGCTCAAGAGAAACAGGTCCAACTGGAAAAAACTGAGCTGAAGATGGATTTTTTAAGGGAAAGAGA
ACTAAGGGAAACACTTGAGAAGCAGTTGGCTATGGAACAAAAGAATAGAGCCATAGTTCAAAAGAGGCTA
AAGAAGGAGAAGAAGGCAAAGAGAAAATTGCAGGAAGCACTTGAGTTTGAGACGAAACGGCGTGAACAAG
CAGAACAGACGCTAAAACAGGCAGCTTCAACAGATAGTCTCAGGGTCTTAAATGACTCTCTGACCCCAGA
GATAGAGGCTGACCGCAGTGGCGGCAGAACAGATGCTGAAAGGACAATACAAGATGGAAGACTGTATTTG
AAAACTACTGTCATGTACTAGACCGGTCGGATCCCCCGGGCTGCAGGAATTCGAGCATCTTACCGCCATT
TATTCCCATATTTGTTCTGTTTTTCTTGATTTGGGTATACATTTAAATGTTAATAAAACAAAATGGTGGG
GCAATCATTTACATTTTTAGGGATATGTAATTACTAGTTCAGGTGTATTGCCACAAGACAAACATGTTAA
GAAACTTTCCCGTTATTTACGCTCTGTTCCTGTTAATCAACCTCTGGATTACAAAATTTGTGAAAGATTG
ACTGATATTCTTAACTATGTTGCTCCTTTTACGCTGTGTGGATATGCTGCTTTAATGCCTCTGTATCATG
CTATTGCTTCCCGTACGGCTTTCGTTTTCTCCTCCTTGTATAAATCCTGGTTGCTGTCTCTTTATGAGGA
GTTGTGGCCCGTTGTCCGTCAACGTGGCGTGGTGTGCTCTGTGTTTGCTGACGCAACCCCCACTGGCTGG
GGCATTGCCACCACCTGTCAACTCCTTTCTGGGACTTTCGCTTTCCCCCTCCCGATCGCCACGGCAGAAC
TCATCGCCGCCTGCCTTGCCCGCTGCTGGACAGGGGCTAGGTTGCTGGGCACTGATAATTCCGTGGTGTT
GTCGGGGAAGCTGACGTCCTTTGCAATTCGATATCAAGCTGTACCTTCTAGATGTACACGACGGATAGCG
CTTCTAGACCAATGACTTACAAGGCAGCTGTAGATCTTAGCCACTTTTTAAAAGAAAAGGGGGGACTGGA
AGGGCTAATTCACTCCCAACGAAGACAAGATCTGCTTTTTGCTTGTACTGGGTCTCTCTGGTTAGACCAG
ATCTGAGCCTGGGAGCTCTCTGGCTAACTAGGGAACCCACTGCTTAAGCCTCAATAAAGCTTGCCTTGAG
TGCTTCAAGTAGTGTGTGCCCGTCTGTTGTGTGACTCTGGTAACTAGAGATCCCTCAGACCCTTTTAGTC
AGTGTGGAAAATCTCTAGCAGTAGTAGTTCATGTCATCTTATTATTCAGTATTTATAACTTGCAAAGAAA
TGAATATCAGAGAGTGAGAGGAACTTGTTTATTGCAGCTTATAATGGTTACAAATAAAGCAATAGCATCA
CAAATTTCACAAATAAAGCATTTTTTTCACTGCATTCTAGTTGTGGTTTGTCCAAACTCATCAATGTATC
TTATCATGTCTGGCTCTAGCTATCCCGCCCCTAACTCCGCCCATCCCGCCCCTAACTCCGCCCAGTTCCG
CCCATTCTCCGCCCCATGGCTGACTAATTTTTTTT
Features (pLannotate 1.2.2; 29 found; start..end, strand, type, name):
     94..112     -  promoter       T7 promoter: promoter for bacteriophage T7 RNA polymerase
    120..275     +  CDS            lacZα (fragment): LacZα fragment of β-galactosidase; lacZ fragment
    280..708     +  rep_origin     f1 ori (sequence partly withheld): f1 bacteriophage origin of replication; arrow indicates direction of (+) strand synthesis
    761..865     +  promoter       AmpR promoter: bla
    866..1726    +  CDS            AmpR: β-lactamase; bla; confers resistance to ampicillin, carbenicillin, and related antibiotics
   1897..2485    +  rep_origin     ori: high-copy-number ColE1/pMB1/pBR322/pUC origin of replication
   2668..2760    +  CDS            lacI (fragment): lac repressor; lacI; The lac repressor binds to the lac operator to inhibit transcription in E. coli. This inhibition can be relieved by adding lactose or isopropyl-β-D-thiogalactopyranoside (IPTG).
   2773..2794    +  protein_bind   CAP binding site: CAP binding activates transcription in the presence of cAMP. E. coli catabolite activator protein
   2809..2839    +  promoter       lac promoter: promoter for the E. coli lac operon
   2847..2863    +  protein_bind   lac operator: The lac repressor binds to the lac operator to inhibit transcription in E. coli. This inhibition can be relieved by adding lactose or isopropyl-β-D-thiogalactopyranoside (IPTG). lac repressor encoded by lacI
   2908..2926    +  promoter       T3 promoter: promoter for bacteriophage T3 RNA polymerase
   2954..3180    +  promoter       RSV promoter: Rous sarcoma virus enhancer/promoter
   3181..3361    +  LTR            5' LTR (truncated): truncated 5' long terminal repeat (LTR) from HIV-1
   3408..3533    +  misc_feature   HIV-1 Ψ: packaging signal of human immunodeficiency virus type 1
   3517..3880    +  CDS            HIV-1 gag (fragment): gag protein from human immunodeficiency virus 1; gag
   4026..4259    +  misc_feature   RRE: The Rev response element (RRE) of HIV-1 allows for Rev-dependent mRNA export from the nucleus to the cytoplasm.
   4636..4736    +  CDS            Rev (fragment): human immunodeficiency virus 1 (HIV-1) Rev protein; rev; enhances nuclear export of unspliced and incompletely spliced viral mRNAs
   4755..4872    +  misc_feature   cPPT/CTS: central polypurine tract and central termination sequence of HIV-1
   4906..5307    +  promoter       SFFV promoter: spleen focus-forming virus long terminal repeat (LTR) promoter
   5317..5340    +  misc_feature   MCS (fragment): pBluescript multiple cloning site
   5365..6927    +  CDS            Dach1 (fragment): DACH1_MOUSE - Also known as Dach. Experimental evidence at protein level: Swiss-Prot protein existence level 1. Transcription factor that is involved in regulation of organogenesis. Seems to be a regulator of SIX1, SIX6 and probably SIX5. Corepression of precursor cell proliferation in myoblasts by SIX1 is switched to coactivation through recruitment of EYA3 to the SIX1-DACH1 complex. Transcriptional activation seems also to involve association of CREBBP. Seems to act as a corepressor of SIX6 in regulating proliferation by directly repressing cyclin-dependent kinase inhibitors, including the p
   6938..6963    +  misc_feature   MCS (fragment): pBluescript multiple cloning site
   6963..7022    +  CDS            S (fragment): HBSAG_WHV6 - Experimental evidence at transcript level: Swiss-Prot protein existence level 2. The middle envelope protein plays an important role in the budding of the virion. It is involved in the induction of budding in a nucleocapsid independent way. In this process the majority of envelope proteins bud to form subviral lipoprotein particles of 22 nm of diameter that do not contain a nucleocapsid (By similarity). From Woodchuck hepatitis B virus (isolate w64/pWS23) (WHV).
   7154..7557    +  misc_feature   WPRE: woodchuck hepatitis virus posttranscriptional regulatory element
   7615..7674    +  CDS            nef (fragment): NEF_HV1Z2 - Experimental evidence at protein level: Swiss-Prot protein existence level 1. Extracellular Nef protein targets CD4(+) T-lymphocytes for apoptosis by interacting with CXCR4 surface receptors. From Human immunodeficiency virus type 1 group M subtype D (isolate Z2/CDC-Z34) (HIV-1).
   7676..7909    +  LTR            3' LTR (ΔU3): self-inactivating 3' long terminal repeat (LTR) from HIV-1
   7981..8102    +  polyA_signal   SV40 poly(A) signal: SV40 polyadenylation signal
   8121..8142    +  rep_origin     SV40 ori (fragment): SV40 origin of replication
   8142..73      +  rep_origin     SV40 ori (across the origin): SV40 origin of replication
