[The description below was written by a language model from this plasmid's Addgene catalogue record and pLannotate feature annotations shown in this document.]
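Description:
SFFV-DACH1-Brd 399 is a third-generation-style, self-inactivating HIV-1 lentiviral transfer plasmid built on the SFFV-MCS backbone for constitutive expression of the human transcription factor DACH1 in mammalian cells. It is maintained in E. coli through a high-copy ColE1/pUC origin with ampicillin selection (AmpR, β-lactamase). It also carries pBluescript-type remnants: an f1 origin, lacZα and lac promoter/operator fragments, and T7 and T3 promoters. No mammalian selection marker or fluorescent reporter is annotated.

The viral cassette begins with an RSV promoter fused to a truncated 5' LTR, which allows Tat-independent production of the genomic RNA in packaging cells. This is followed by the Ψ packaging signal with a gag fragment, the RRE for Rev-dependent nuclear export, and the cPPT/CTS, which aids nuclear import of the provirus. The internal spleen focus-forming virus (SFFV) promoter, which is strongly active in haematopoietic cells, drives the roughly 1.55 kb DACH1 open reading frame, cloned between retained restriction sites in the multiple cloning site. The automated annotation labels this insert by similarity to the mouse orthologue, whereas the catalogue lists it as human. A WPRE downstream enhances transcript stability and expression, and the cassette ends in a ΔU3 3' LTR followed by an SV40 poly(A) signal and SV40 origin.

According to the depositor, a construct-specific barcode sits after the WPRE at an XbaI site. It is not annotated as a separate feature in the table. Placed there, it falls within the expressed transcript, so the factor can be identified from sequencing reads. The plasmid belongs to a barcoded transcription factor library for pooled combinatorial screening in immune cell reprogramming.
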