Addgene plasmid #219322: SFFV-DACH1-Brd 399
Purpose: Transcription factor DACH1 with a specific barcode assigned.
Depositing lab: Filipe Pereira. Depositing organization: Center for Neuroscience and Cell Biology, University of Coimbra. Publication: A combinatorial transcription factor screening platform for immune cell reprogramming. Kurochkin I, Altman AR, Caiado I, Pertiga-Cabral D, Halitzki E, Minaeva M, Zimmermannova O, Henriques-Oliveira L, Klein D, Nair M, Oliveira D, Cajal LR, Knittel R, Feick C, Ringner M, Martin M, Cirovic B, Pires CF, Rosa FF, Sitnicka E, Theis FJ, Pereira CF. Cell Syst. 2026 Jan 21;17(1):101457. doi: 10.1016/j.cels.2025.101457. Epub 2026 Jan 14. PubMed 41539305.
Backbone
  Vector backbone: SFFV-MCS
  Backbone size w/o insert (bp): 6638
  Vector type: Lentiviral
Growth in bacteria
  Bacterial resistance: Ampicillin, 100 μg/mL
  Growth temperature: 37°C
  Growth strain: NEB Stable
  Copy number: High Copy
Gene/Insert
  Gene/Insert name: DACH1
  Species: H. sapiens (human)
  Insert size (bp): 1554
  Entrez Gene: DACH1 (a.k.a. DACH)
  Promoter: The spleen focus-forming virus (SFFV) promoter
  Cloning method: Restriction Enzyme; 5′ cloning site Bsp119I (not destroyed); 3′ cloning site BstHI (not destroyed)
Terms and licenses: Academic/Nonprofit Terms; Industry Terms: Not Available to Industry
Depositor comments: Barcode sequence cloned into XbaI restriction site. Design of plasmid is as follows: SFFV-[TF sequence]-WPRE-[Barcode sequence].
How to cite: SFFV-DACH1-Brd 399 was a gift from Filipe Pereira (Addgene plasmid # 219322 ; http://n2t.net/addgene:219322 ; RRID:Addgene_219322)
