>Addgene plasmid #219322 | SFFV-DACH1-Brd 399 | depositor partial sequence | sequence record 428446 | TF ORF
ATGGTGGATCTGAGGGGGGCCAAAGTGGCTTCCTTCACGGTGGAGGGCTGCGAGCTGATCTGCCTGCCCC
AGGCTTTCGACCTGTTCCTGAAGCACTTGGTGGGGGGCTTGCATACGGTCTACACCAAGCTGAAGCGGCT
GGAGATCACGCCGGTGGTGTGCAATGTGGAACAAGTTCGCATCCTGAGGGGACTGGGCGCCATCCAGCCA
GGAGTGAACCGCTGCAAACTCATCTCCAGGAAGGACTTCGAGACCCTCTACAATGACTGCACCAACGCAA
GTTCTAGACCTGGAAGGCCTCCTAAGAGGACTCAAAGTGTCACCTCCCCAGAGAACTCTCACATCATGCC
GCATTCTGTCCCTGGTCTCATGTCTCCTGGGATAATTCCACCAACAGGTCTGACAGCAGCCGCTGCAGCA
GCTGCTGCTGCTACCAATGCAGCTATTGCTGAAGCAATGAAGGTGAAAAAAATCAAATTAGAAGCCATGA
GCAACTATCATGCCAGTAATAACCAACATGGAGCAGACTCTGAAAACGGGGACATGAATTCAAGTGTCGG
ACTGGAACTTCCTTTTATGATGATGCCCCACCCTCTAATTCCTGTCAGCCTACCTCCAGCATCTGTCACC
ATGGCAATGAGCCAGATGAACCACCTCAGCACCATTGCAAATATGGCAGCAGCAGCACAAGTTCAGAGTC
CCCCATCCAGAGTTGAGACATCAGTTATTAAGGAGCGTGTTCCTGATAGCCCCTCACCTGCCCCCTCTCT
GGAGGAGGGGAGAAGGCCTGGCAGTCACCCATCATCACATCGCAGCAGCAGCGTGTCCAGCTCCCCTGCT
CGGACTGAGAGCTCTTCTGACAGAATCCCGGTCCATCAGAATGGGTTGTCCATGAACCAGATGCTGATGG
GCTTATCACCAAATGTACTTCCTGGGCCCAAAGAGGGAGATTTGGCCGGTCATGACATGGGACATGAGTC
AAAAAGGATGCATATTGAAAAAGATGAGACCCCGCTTTCTACACCAACCGCAAGAGACAGCCTTGACAAA
CTCTCTCTAACTGGGCATGGACAACCACTGCCTCCAGGTTTTCCATCTCCTTTTCTGTTTCCTGATGGAC
TGTCTTCCATCGAGACTCTTCTGACTAACATACAGGGGCTGTTGAAAGTTGCCATAGATAATGCCAGAGC
TCAAGAGAAACAGGTCCAACTGGAAAAAACTGAGCTGAAGATGGATTTTTTAAGGGAAAGAGAACTAAGG
GAAACACTTGAGAAGCAGTTGGCTATGGAACAAAAGAATAGAGCCATAGTTCAAAAGAGGCTAAAGAAGG
AGAAGAAGGCAAAGAGAAAATTGCAGGAAGCACTTGAGTTTGAGACGAAACGGCGTGAACAAGCAGAACA
GACGCTAAAACAGGCAGCTTCAACAGATAGTCTCAGGGTCTTAAATGACTCTCTGACCCCAGAGATAGAG
GCTGACCGCAGTGGCGGCAGAACAGATGCTGAAAGGACAATACAAGATGGAAGACTGTATTTGAAAACTA
CTGTCATGTACTGA
