>Addgene plasmid #219322 | SFFV-DACH1-Brd 399 | depositor partial sequence | sequence record 428447 | Barcode sequence
TGTACACGACGGATAGCGCT
